Addgene plasmid #241061: pDMJ2-SARS-CoV-2-Spike (BA.2.12.1-2d)
Purpose: Expresses SARS-CoV-2 spike (BA.2.12.1-2d) protein for creating pseudotyped virus
Depositing lab: Jeremy Luban. Depositing organization: University of Massachusetts, Worcester. Publication: Computationally designed proteins mimic antibody immune evasion in viral evolution. Youssef N, Gurev S, Ghantous F, Brock KP, Jaimes JA, Thadani NN, Dauphin A, Sherman AC, Yurkovetskiy L, Soto D, Estanboulieh R, Kotzen B, Notin P, Kollasch AW, Cohen AA, Dross SE, Erasmus J, Fuller DH, Bjorkman PJ, Lemieux JE, Luban J, Seaman MS, Marks DS. Immunity. 2025 May 6:S1074-7613(25)00178-5. doi: 10.1016/j.immuni.2025.04.015. PubMed 40345199.
Backbone
  Vector backbone: pDMJ2
  Vector type: Mammalian Expression
Growth in bacteria
  Bacterial resistance: Ampicillin, 100 μg/mL
  Growth temperature: 37°C
  Growth strain: DH5alpha
  Copy number: High Copy
Gene/Insert
  Gene/Insert name: Spike (BA.2.12.1-2d)
  Species: SARS-CoV-2
  Mutation: F490R,S494R,T19I,L24del,P25del,P26del,A27S,G142D,V213G,G339D,S371F,S373P,S375F,T376A,D405N,R408S,K417N,N440K,L452Q,S477N,T478K,E484A,Q493R,Q498R,N501Y,Y505H,D614G,H655Y,N679K,P681H,S704L,N764K,D796Y,Q954H,N969K
  Entrez Gene: S (a.k.a. GU280_gp02, spike glycoprotein)
  Cloning method: Gene Synthesis
Terms and licenses: Academic/Nonprofit Terms; Industry Terms: Not Available to Industry
How to cite: pDMJ2-SARS-CoV-2-Spike (BA.2.12.1-2d) was a gift from Jeremy Luban (Addgene plasmid # 241061 ; http://n2t.net/addgene:241061 ; RRID:Addgene_241061)
