[The description below was written by a language model from this plasmid's Addgene catalogue record and pLannotate feature annotations shown in this document.]
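Description:
pDMJ2-SARS-CoV-2-Spike (BA.2.12.1-2d) is a 7,383-nt mammalian expression plasmid built on the pDMJ2 backbone that produces a variant SARS-CoV-2 spike glycoprotein for pseudotyping viral particles. It is propagated in E. coli as a high-copy plasmid through a ColE1/pUC-type origin and is selected with ampicillin via a β-lactamase gene driven by its own bla promoter. A short fragment of the pBR322 basis-of-mobility region is also annotated in the backbone. No mammalian selection marker or eukaryotic episomal origin appears in the feature table, which fits use by transient transfection.

The expression cassette wraps around the numbering origin of the circular sequence. The human cytomegalovirus immediate-early enhancer and promoter are followed by a fragment of the HTLV-1 5' LTR and a fragment of modified CMV intron A. Leader elements of this kind are commonly placed downstream of the promoter to boost transcript processing and translation. The spike open reading frame follows, about 3.76 kb long, and is terminated by the bovine growth hormone polyadenylation signal. No epitope tags or reporters are annotated.

The insert was made by gene synthesis. It carries a long list of substitutions and a three-residue N-terminal deletion (positions 24–26), spanning the N-terminal domain, the receptor-binding domain, the furin-site region and S2, and including D614G, N501Y and L452Q. The name points to an Omicron BA.2.12.1 spike. F490R and S494R head the mutation list and may correspond to the "2d" suffix, although the record does not define that label. According to the deposit record, the plasmid supplies spike for creating pseudotyped virus, and the associated study concerns computationally designed proteins that mimic antibody immune evasion.
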