Features (pLannotate 1.2.2; 10 found; start..end, strand, type, name):
      1..3756    +  CDS            S: SPIKE_SARS2 - Experimental evidence at protein level: Swiss-Prot protein existence level 1. [Spike glycoprotein]: May down-regulate host tetherin (BST2) by lysosomal degradation, thereby counteracting its antiviral activity. From Severe acute respiratory syndrome coronavirus 2 (2019-nCoV) (SARS-CoV-2).
   3779..4003    +  polyA_signal   bGH poly(A) signal: bovine growth hormone polyadenylation signal
   4418..5006    -  rep_origin     ori: high-copy-number ColE1/pMB1/pBR322/pUC origin of replication
   5177..6037    -  CDS            AmpR: β-lactamase; bla; confers resistance to ampicillin, carbenicillin, and related antibiotics
   6038..6142    -  promoter       AmpR promoter: bla
   6182..6239    +  misc_feature   bom (fragment): basis of mobility region from pBR322
   6325..6704    +  enhancer       CMV enhancer: human cytomegalovirus immediate early enhancer
   6705..6908    +  promoter       CMV promoter: human cytomegalovirus (CMV) immediate early promoter
   6997..7224    +  LTR            5' LTR (truncated) (fragment): truncated 5' long terminal repeat (LTR) from human T-cell leukemia virus (HTLV) type 1
   7228..7338    +  intron         CMV intron (fragment): modified intron A from human cytomegalovirus
>Addgene plasmid #241061 | pDMJ2-SARS-CoV-2-Spike (BA.2.12.1-2d) | addgene full sequence | sequence record 486186 | Addgene NGS Result
ATGTTCGTGTTTCTGGTTCTTCTTCCCCTGGTGTCTAGTCAGTGCGTCAACTTGATCACGCGAACACAGA
GCTACACCAATTCCTTTACACGAGGCGTCTACTATCCCGACAAGGTGTTCCGAAGCAGTGTTTTGCACTC
CACGCAGGACCTTTTCTTGCCCTTCTTCTCAAATGTGACTTGGTTTCATGCAATACACGTATCCGGGACT
AATGGCACTAAGAGATTCGACAATCCCGTGTTGCCTTTTAACGACGGCGTGTATTTTGCCAGTACAGAAA
AGAGCAATATTATCCGGGGATGGATCTTCGGCACGACTCTGGATAGTAAAACACAATCCCTGCTGATCGT
GAATAATGCGACAAACGTCGTCATAAAAGTCTGCGAGTTCCAGTTCTGCAACGACCCTTTCCTCGACGTG
TATTACCATAAGAACAATAAATCTTGGATGGAAAGTGAGTTTCGCGTGTACTCCAGTGCAAATAACTGTA
CTTTTGAGTACGTAAGCCAGCCTTTCCTGATGGACCTCGAAGGGAAACAGGGGAACTTTAAGAACCTGCG
CGAATTCGTGTTCAAGAACATCGACGGTTATTTTAAAATATACAGCAAGCACACCCCTATTAACCTGGGC
AGAGATTTGCCACAAGGTTTTAGCGCCCTGGAACCCCTCGTGGACCTTCCTATCGGCATCAACATCACGC
GCTTCCAAACTCTGCTCGCACTGCATCGGTCTTATCTGACCCCTGGAGATTCATCCTCAGGATGGACCGC
GGGTGCTGCTGCATATTATGTGGGATATCTGCAGCCTAGGACCTTCCTGCTCAAATACAACGAGAACGGC
ACCATCACTGACGCTGTTGATTGCGCGCTGGACCCATTGTCTGAAACCAAATGCACACTGAAAAGCTTCA
CAGTCGAGAAGGGCATTTACCAGACGAGCAACTTCAGAGTTCAGCCCACAGAGAGCATCGTTCGCTTCCC
CAACATTACCAATTTGTGCCCATTCGACGAGGTCTTTAACGCAACTAGATTTGCCAGTGTTTACGCCTGG
AACAGGAAACGGATATCCAATTGCGTGGCCGATTACAGCGTACTGTACAATTTCGCTCCCTTTTTCGCCT
TTAAATGCTACGGTGTCTCCCCTACGAAGCTGAATGATCTGTGCTTTACTAATGTCTATGCGGACAGCTT
CGTTATTAGAGGTAACGAGGTCAGCCAAATCGCCCCAGGGCAGACTGGAAACATAGCCGACTACAATTAC
AAACTGCCAGATGATTTCACCGGCTGCGTCATCGCCTGGAACTCCAATAAGCTCGATAGTAAAGTGGGCG
GCAATTACAACTATCAGTATAGGCTGTTTCGAAAGAGCAACCTGAAACCTTTTGAGCGGGACATTTCAAC
AGAGATCTACCAGGCCGGAAACAAGCCCTGCAACGGGGTCGCCGGGTTCAATTGTTACCGGCCGCTGCGG
CGGTATGGATTTCGGCCGACTTACGGCGTTGGCCACCAGCCATATCGGGTGGTGGTGCTGTCATTTGAGC
TGCTTCATGCGCCTGCTACAGTATGTGGGCCTAAAAAGTCTACCAATCTGGTGAAAAATAAGTGCGTGAA
CTTCAACTTCAATGGCCTCACCGGGACAGGCGTGTTGACAGAATCCAATAAGAAATTCCTGCCATTCCAG
CAGTTCGGCAGGGATATCGCAGACACGACCGATGCGGTGCGAGATCCCCAGACATTGGAGATTCTGGACA
TTACTCCTTGTTCTTTTGGAGGAGTGAGTGTTATTACTCCCGGCACAAATACCTCAAATCAAGTCGCTGT
GCTGTATCAAGGTGTAAACTGTACCGAGGTCCCCGTGGCTATTCACGCCGACCAGCTGACCCCAACATGG
CGGGTATACAGCACCGGTTCTAATGTATTCCAGACCAGAGCCGGCTGCCTCATTGGAGCCGAGTACGTGA
ACAACTCTTATGAATGTGATATACCGATTGGAGCAGGTATCTGCGCCTCTTATCAGACCCAGACAAAGAG
CCACAGAAGGGCTAGGAGCGTGGCCTCCCAGTCCATAATCGCCTATACAATGTCACTGGGGGCTGAAAAT
CTGGTGGCATACAGTAACAACTCTATCGCTATCCCCACAAATTTTACCATCTCTGTGACTACAGAGATCC
TGCCAGTGTCTATGACTAAAACCTCCGTGGACTGTACCATGTACATCTGTGGTGATAGCACCGAATGTTC
CAACCTGCTCCTGCAGTACGGCAGCTTCTGCACACAGCTGAAGAGGGCACTGACAGGAATCGCCGTCGAA
CAGGATAAGAACACTCAGGAGGTGTTTGCGCAGGTTAAGCAGATTTACAAGACGCCACCAATCAAGTACT
TCGGTGGGTTCAATTTCTCTCAAATTCTGCCTGATCCTTCTAAGCCATCTAAGCGGAGCTTTATAGAGGA
TTTGCTCTTTAATAAGGTGACCCTCGCCGATGCTGGATTTATTAAGCAGTATGGCGACTGTTTGGGAGAC
ATTGCTGCTCGCGATCTGATATGTGCCCAGAAATTCAACGGGCTGACCGTACTCCCACCGCTGCTCACTG
ATGAGATGATCGCACAATATACCAGCGCCCTGCTGGCCGGCACTATTACATCCGGCTGGACGTTCGGAGC
AGGAGCCGCACTGCAAATACCTTTTGCCATGCAGATGGCATATCGCTTCAATGGGATCGGGGTGACCCAG
AACGTCCTGTACGAAAACCAGAAACTTATCGCTAACCAGTTCAATTCCGCCATTGGTAAAATCCAGGACA
GCTTGAGTTCCACAGCCAGCGCCCTCGGGAAATTGCAAGATGTAGTCAATCACAATGCACAAGCCCTGAA
TACTCTCGTCAAGCAACTGTCATCCAAGTTCGGTGCTATATCCTCCGTGCTGAATGATATCCTTAGTAGA
TTGGATAAGGTGGAGGCAGAAGTCCAGATCGACCGGCTTATTACTGGAAGGCTGCAGAGTCTGCAGACGT
ACGTCACGCAGCAGCTTATCAGAGCCGCCGAGATTAGAGCATCTGCGAATCTGGCTGCTACAAAGATGAG
TGAATGCGTGCTCGGGCAATCAAAGCGGGTCGACTTTTGTGGGAAGGGGTACCACCTCATGAGCTTCCCC
CAATCCGCCCCACATGGCGTTGTGTTCCTGCATGTTACTTACGTTCCCGCTCAAGAGAAGAACTTTACTA
CCGCTCCGGCGATCTGCCACGACGGTAAGGCACACTTTCCACGCGAAGGCGTCTTTGTTAGCAATGGAAC
ACACTGGTTTGTTACCCAGAGGAACTTTTATGAGCCCCAGATAATCACAACCGACAACACATTCGTATCT
GGGAACTGTGACGTAGTTATTGGGATCGTGAACAACACCGTGTACGATCCTCTCCAACCGGAACTTGACT
CTTTCAAGGAGGAACTGGATAAGTACTTTAAGAATCACACCTCACCCGATGTTGACCTCGGCGACATTTC
AGGAATTAATGCTAGCGTGGTGAACATCCAGAAAGAGATTGATAGACTTAACGAAGTGGCCAAGAACCTC
AACGAATCACTTATTGACCTGCAGGAGCTGGGAAAATATGAGCAGTACATTAAATGGCCTTGGTACATTT
GGCTGGGCTTTATAGCAGGCCTGATCGCTATCGTCATGGTGACCATCATGCTTTGTTGTATGACTAGCTG
CTGCAGCTGCCTCAAGGGCTGTTGTAGCTGCGGCTCTTGCTGTAAATAATGATGAGGATCCAGATCTGCT
GTGCCTTCTAGTTGCCAGCCATCTGTTGTTTGCCCCTCCCCCGTGCCTTCCTTGACCCTGGAAGGTGCCA
CTCCCACTGTCCTTTCCTAATAAAATGAGGAAATTGCATCGCATTGTCTGAGTAGGTGTCATTCTATTCT
GGGGGGTGGGGTGGGGCAGGACAGCAAGGGGGAGGATTGGGAAGACAATAGCAGGCATGCTGGGGATGCG
GTGGGCTCTATGGGTACCCAGGTGCTGAAGAATTGACCCGGTTCCTCCTGGGCCAGAAAGAAGCAGGCAC
ATCCCCTTCTCTGTGACACACCCTGTCCACGCCCCTGGTTCTTAGTTCCAGCCCCACTCATAGGACACTC
ATAGCTCAGGAGGGCTCCGCCTTCAATCCCACCCGCTAAAGTACTTGGAGCGGTCTCTCCCTCCCTCATC
AGCCCACCAAACCAAACCTAGCCTCCAAGAGTGGGAAGAAATTAAAGCAAGATAGGCTATTAAGTGCAGA
GGGAGAGAAAATGCCTCCAACATGTGAGGAAGTAATGAGAGAAATCATAGAATTTTAAGGCCATGATTTA
AGGCCAATCGGAAAGAACATGTGAGCAAAAGGCCAGCAAAAGGCCAGGAACCGTAAAAAGGCCGCGTTGC
TGGCGTTTTTCCATAGGCTCCGCCCCCCTGACGAGCATCACAAAAATCGACGCTCAAGTCAGAGGTGGCG
AAACCCGACAGGACTATAAAGATACCAGGCGTTTCCCCCTGGAAGCTCCCTCGTGCGCTCTCCTGTTCCG
ACCCTGCCGCTTACCGGATACCTGTCCGCCTTTCTCCCTTCGGGAAGCGTGGCGCTTTCTCATAGCTCAC
GCTGTAGGTATCTCAGTTCGGTGTAGGTCGTTCGCTCCAAGCTGGGCTGTGTGCACGAACCCCCCGTTCA
GCCCGACCGCTGCGCCTTATCCGGTAACTATCGTCTTGAGTCCAACCCGGTAAGACACGACTTATCGCCA
CTGGCAGCAGCCACTGGTAACAGGATTAGCAGAGCGAGGTATGTAGGCGGTGCTACAGAGTTCTTGAAGT
GGTGGCCTAACTACGGCTACACTAGAAGAACAGTATTTGGTATCTGCGCTCTGCTGAAGCCAGTTACCTT
CGGAAAAAGAGTTGGTAGCTCTTGATCCGGCAAACAAACCACCGCTGGTAGCGGTGGTTTTTTTGTTTGC
AAGCAGCAGATTACGCGCAGAAAAAAAGGATCTCAAGAAGATCCTTTGATCTTTTCTACGGGGTCTGACG
CTCAGTGGAACGAAAACTCACGTTAAGGGATTTTGGTCATGAGATTATCAAAAAGGATCTTCACCTAGAT
CCTTTTAAATTAAAAATGAAGTTTTAAATCAATCTAAAGTATATATGAGTAAACTTGGTCTGACAGTTAC
CAATGCTTAATCAGTGAGGCACCTATCTCAGCGATCTGTCTATTTCGTTCATCCATAGTTGCCTGACTCC
CCGTCGTGTAGATAACTACGATACGGGAGGGCTTACCATCTGGCCCCAGTGCTGCAATGATACCGCGAGA
CCCACGCTCACCGGCTCCAGATTTATCAGCAATAAACCAGCCAGCCGGAAGGGCCGAGCGCAGAAGTGGT
CCTGCAACTTTATCCGCCTCCATCCAGTCTATTAATTGTTGCCGGGAAGCTAGAGTAAGTAGTTCGCCAG
TTAATAGTTTGCGCAACGTTGTTGCCATTGCTACAGGCATCGTGGTGTCACGCTCGTCGTTTGGTATGGC
TTCATTCAGCTCCGGTTCCCAACGATCAAGGCGAGTTACATGATCCCCCATGTTGTGCAAAAAAGCGGTT
AGCTCCTTCGGTCCTCCGATCGTTGTCAGAAGTAAGTTGGCCGCAGTGTTATCACTCATGGTTATGGCAG
CACTGCATAATTCTCTTACTGTCATGCCATCCGTAAGATGCTTTTCTGTGACTGGTGAGTACTCAACCAA
GTCATTCTGAGAATAGTGTATGCGGCGACCGAGTTGCTCTTGCCCGGCGTCAATACGGGATAATACCGCG
CCACATAGCAGAACTTTAAAAGTGCTCATCATTGGAAAACGTTCTTCGGGGCGAAAACTCTCAAGGATCT
TACCGCTGTTGAGATCCAGTTCGATGTAACCCACTCGTGCACCCAACTGATCTTCAGCATCTTTTACTTT
CACCAGCGTTTCTGGGTGAGCAAAAACAGGAAGGCAAAATGCCGCAAAAAAGGGAATAAGGGCGACACGG
AAATGTTGAATACTCATACTCTTCCTTTTTCAATATTATTGAAGCATTTATCAGGGTTATTGTCTCATGA
GCGGATACATATTTGAATGTATTTAGAAAAATAAACAAATAGGGGTTCCGCGCACATTTCCCCGAAAAGT
GCCACCTGACGTCCCAATGATTGCACCATATGCGGTGTGAAATACCGCACAGATGCGTAAGGAGAAAATA
CCGCATCAGATTGGCTATTGGCCATTGCATACGTTGTATCCATATCATAATATGTACATTTATATTGGCT
CATGTCCAACATTACCGCCATGTTGACATTGATTATTGACTAGTTATTAATAGTAATCAATTACGGGGTC
ATTAGTTCATAGCCCATATATGGAGTTCCGCGTTACATAACTTACGGTAAATGGCCCGCCTGGCTGACCG
CCCAACGACCCCCGCCCATTGACGTCAATAATGACGTATGTTCCCATAGTAACGCCAATAGGGACTTTCC
ATTGACGTCAATGGGTGGAGTATTTACGGTAAACTGCCCACTTGGCAGTACATCAAGTGTATCATATGCC
AAGTACGCCCCCTATTGACGTCAATGACGGTAAATGGCCCGCCTGGCATTATGCCCAGTACATGACCTTA
TGGGACTTTCCTACTTGGCAGTACATCTACGTATTAGTCATCGCTATTACCATGGTGATGCGGTTTTGGC
AGTACATCAATGGGCGTGGATAGCGGTTTGACTCACGGGGATTTCCAAGTCTCCACCCCATTGACGTCAA
TGGGAGTTTGTTTTGGCACCAAAATCAACGGGACTTTCCAAAATGTCGTAACAACTCCGCCCCATTGACG
CAAATGGGCGGTAGGCGTGTACGGTGGGAGGTCTATATAAGCAGAGCTCGTTTAGTGAACCGTCAGATCG
CCTGGAGACGCCATCCACGCTGTTTTGACCTCCATAGAAGACACCGGGACCGATCCAGCCTCCATCGGCT
CGCATCTCTCCTTCACGCGCCCGCCGCCCTACCTGAGGCCGCCATCCACGCCGGTTGAGTCGCGTTCTGC
CGCCTCCCGCCTGTGGTGCCTCCTGAACTGCGTCCGCCGTCTAGGTAAGTTTAAAGCTCAGGTCGAGACC
GGGCCTTTGTCCGGCGCTCCCTTGGAGCCTACCTAGACTCAGCCGGCTCTCCACGCTTTGCCTGACCCTG
CTTGCTCAACTCTAGTTAACGGTGGAGGGCAGTGTAGTCTGAGCAGTACTCGTTGCTGCCGCGCGCGCCA
CCAGACATAATAGCTGACAGACTAACAGACTGTTCCTTTCCATGGGTCTTTTCTGCAGTCACCGTCGTCG
ACACGTGTGATCAGATATCGCGGCCGCTCTAGA
